>Addgene plasmid #239502 | pKS1141 | addgene full sequence | sequence record 475904 | Addgene NGS Result
ACTGGCCGATAATTGCAGACGAACGAGTCGAACAAGAAGCAGGCAAAGTTTAGAGCACTGCCCCTCCGCA
CTCAAAAAAGAAAAAACTAGGAGGAAAATAAAATTCTCAACCACACAAACACATAAACACATACAAATAC
AAATACAAGCTTATTTACTTGACATCGCGCGATCTTCCACTATTCAGCGCCGTCCGCCCTCTCTCGTGTT
TTTTGTTTACGCGACAACTATGCGAAATCCGGAGCAACGGGCAACCGTTTGGGGAAAGACCACACCCACG
CGCGATCGCCATGGCAACGAGGTCGCACACGCCCCACACCCAGACCTCCCTGCGAGCGGGCATGGGTACA
ATGTCCCCGTTGCCACAGACACCACTTCGTAGCACAGCGCAGAGCGTAGCGTGTTGTTGCTGCTGACAAA
AGAAAATTTTTCTTAGCAAAGCAAAGGAGGGGAAGCACGGGCAGATAGCACCGTACCATACCCTTGGAAA
CTCGAAATGAACGAAGCAGGAAATGAGAGAATGAGAGTTTTGTAGGTATATATAGCGGTAGTGTTTGCGC
GTTACCATCATCTTCTGGATCTATCTATTGTTCTTTTCCTCATCACTTTCCCCTTTTTCGCTCTTCTTCT
TGTCTTTTATTTCTTTCTTTTTTTTAATTGTTCCCTCGATTGGCTATCTACCAAAGAATCCAAACTTAAT
ACACGTATTTATTTGTCCAATTACCAGATCTATGAAGCTACTGTCTTCTATCGAACAAGCATGCGATATT
TGCCGACTTAAAAAGCTCAAGTGCTCCAAAGAAAAACCGAAGTGCGCCAAGTGTCTGAAGAACAACTGGG
AGTGTCGCTACTCTCCCAAAACCAAAAGATCTCCGCTGACTAGGGCACATCTGACAGAAGTGGAATCAAG
GCTAGAAAGACTGGAACAGCTATTTCTACTGATTTTTCCTCGAGAAGACCTTGACATGATTTTGAAAATG
GATTCTTTACAGGATATAAAAGCATTGTTAACAGGATTATTTGTACAAGATAATGTGAATAAAGATGCCG
TCACAGATAGATTGGCTTCAGTGGAGACTGATATGCCTCTAACATTGAGACAGCATAGAATAAGTGCGAC
ATCATCATCGGAAGAGAGTAGTAACAAAGGTCAAAGACAGTTGACTGTATCGATTGACTCGGCAGGATCC
GGTGACGGTGCTGGTTTAATTAACTCTGCTGGAGACATGAGAGCTGCCAACCTTTGGCCAAGCCCGCTCA
TGATCAAACGCTCTAAGAAGAACAGCCTGGCCTTGTCCCTGACGGCCGACCAGATGGTCAGTGCCTTGTT
GGATGCTGAGCCCCCCATACTCTATTCCGAGTATGATCCTACCAGACCCTTCAGTGAAGCTTCGATGATG
GGCTTACTGACCAACCTGGCAGACAGGGAGCTGGTTCACATGATCAACTGGGCGAAGAGGGTGCCAGGCT
TTGTGGATTTGACCCTCCATGATCAGGTCCACCTTCTAGAATGTGCCTGGCTAGAGATCCTGATGATTGG
ACTCGTCTGGCGCTCCATGGAGCACCCAGGGAAGCTACTGTTTGCTCCTAACTTGCTCTTGGACAGGAAC
CAGGGAAAATGTGTAGAGGGCATGGTGGAGATCTTCGACATGCTGCTGGCTACATCATCTCGGTTCCGCA
TGATGAATCTGCAGGGAGAGGAGTTTGTGTGCCTCAAATCTATTATTTTGCTTAATTCTGGAGTGTACAC
ATTTCTGTCCAGCACCCTGAAGTCTCTGGAAGAGAAGGACCATATCCACCGAGTCCTGGACAAGATCACA
GACACTTTGATCCACCTGATGGCCAAGGCAGGCCTGACCCTGCAGCAGCAGCACCAGCGGCTGGCCCAGC
TCCTCCTCATCCTCTCCCACATCAGGCACATGAGTAACAAAGGCATGGAGCATCTGTACAGCATGAAGTG
CAAGAACGTGGTGCCCCTCTATGACCTGCTGCTGGAGATGCTGGACGCCCACCGCCTACATGCGCCCACT
AGCCGTGGAGGGGCATCCGTGGAGGAAACGGACCAAAGCCACTTGGCCACTGCGGGCTCTACTTCATCGC
ATTCCTTGCAAAAGTATTACATCACGGGGGAGGCAGAGGGTTTCCCTGCCACAGTCGCGGCTGCAGGTGA
CGGTGCTGGTTTAATTAACATGACGGTCGACCATGATTTCAATAGCGAAGATATTTTATTCCCCATAGAA
AGCATGAGTAGTATACAATACGTGGAGAATAATAACCCAAATAATATTAACAACGATGTTATCCCGTATT
CTCTAGATATCAAAAACACTGTCTTAGATAGTGCGGATCTCAATGACATTCAAAATCAAGAAACTTCACT
GAATTTGGGGCTTCCTCCACTATCTTTCGACTCTCCACTGCCCGTAACGGAAACGATACCATCCACTACC
GATAACAGCTTGCATTTGAAAGCTGATAGCAACAAAAATCGCGATGCAAGAACTATTGAAAATGATAGTG
AAATTAAGAGTACTAATAATGCTAGTGGCTCTGGGGCAAATCAATACACAACTCTTACTTCACCTTATCC
TATGAACGACATTTTGTACAACATGAACAATCCGTTACAATCACCGTCACCTTCATCGGTACCTCAAAAT
CCGACTATAAATCCTCCCATAAATACAGCAAGTAACGAAACTAATTTATCGCCTCAAACTTCAAATGGTA
ATGAAACTCTTATATCTCCTCGAGCCCAACAACATACGTCCATTAAAGATAATCGTCTGTCCTTACCTAA
TGGTGCTAATTCGAATCTTTTCATTGACACTAACCCAAACAATTTGAACGAAAAACTAAGAAATCAATTG
AACTCAGATACAAATTCATATTCTAACTCCATTTCTAATTCAAACTCCAATTCTACGGGTAATTTAAATT
CCAGTTATTTTAATTCACTGAACATAGACTCCATGCTAGATGATTACGTTTCTAGTGATCTCTTATTGAA
TGATGATGATGATGACACTAATTTATCACGCCGAAGATTTAGCGACGTTATAACAAACCAATTTCCGTCA
ATGACAAATTCGAGGAATGAGCTCGGATCCTAACTCGAGATTGAATTGAATTGAAATCGATAGATCAATT
TTTTTCTTTTCTCTTTCCCCATCCTTTACGCTAAAATAATAGTTTATTTTATTTTTTGAATATTTTTTAT
TTATATACGTATATATAGACTATTATTTATCTTTTAATGATTATTAAGATTTTTATTAAAAAAAAATTCG
CTCCTCTTTTAATGCCTTTATGCAGTTTTTTTTTCCCATTCGATATTTCTATGTGCTGCCAAACCAGATG
TCAACACAGCTACAACGCCCCATTATCTTAGCCTAAAAAAACCTTCTCTTTGGAACTTTCAGTAATACGC
TTAACTGCTCATTGCTATATTGAAGTACGGATTAGAAGCCGCCGAGCGGGCGACAGCCCTCCGACGGATG
ACTCTCCTCCGTGCGTCCTCGTCATCACCGGTCGCGTTCCTGAAACGCAGATGTGCCTCGCGCCGCACTG
CTCCGAACAATAAAGATTCTACAATACTAGCTTTTATGGTTATGAAGAGGAAAAATTGGCAGTAACCTGG
CCCCACAAACCTTCAAATTAACGAATCAAATTAACAACCATAGGATGATAATGCGATTAGTTTTTTAGCC
TTATTTCTGGGGTAATTAATCAGCGAAGCGATGATTTTTGATCTATTAACAGATATATAAATGGAAAAGC
TGCATAACCACTTTAACTAATACTTTCAACATTTTCAGTTTGTATTACTTCTTATTCAAATGTCATAAAA
GTATCAACAAAAAATTGTTAATATACCTCTATACTTTAACGTCAAGGAGAAAAAACTATAAGATCTATGG
AGGAAGACAACATGGCTATCATCAAGGAATTCATGAGATTCAAGGTCCACATGGAAGGTTCTGTCAACGG
TCACGAATTTGAAATTGAAGGTGAAGGTGAAGGTCATCCATACGAAGGTACTCAAACAGCTAGACTAAAG
GTTACCAAGGGTGACCCATTGCCTTTTGCTTGGGATATCTTGTCTCCACAATTCATGTACGGTTCCAAGG
CTTACGTTAAGCACCCAGCTGACATTCCAGACTACTTGAAATTATCTTTCCCAGAAGGTTTCACCTGGGA
AAGAGTTATGAACTTCGAAGACGGCGGAGTTGTTGCTGTCACCCAAGACTCCTCCTTGCAAGATGGTCAA
TTCATCTACAAGGTCAAGTTGTTGGGTATTAATTTCCCATCAGATGGTCCAGTCATGCAAAAGAAGACCA
TGGGTTGGGAAGCTTCCACTGAAAGAATGTACCCAGAAGATGGTGCTTTGAAGGGTGAAATCAACCAAAG
ATTGAAATTAAAGGACGGTGGTCACTACGATGCTGAAGTCAAGACCACTTACAGAGCCAAGAAGCCAGTT
CAATTGCCAGGTGCCTACGATGTTGACATTAAATTGGACATCACTTCTCACAACGAAGATGGATCCGGTT
CATTGGGAAGAGGTAGAAGATCCAAATTGTAATAACTCGAGTGGCAGCTTTTGATTAAGCCTTCTAGTCC
AAAAAACACGTTTTTTTGTCATTTATTTCATTTTCTTAGAATAGTTTAGTTTATTCATTTTATAGTCACG
AATGTTTTATGATTCTATATAGGGTTGCAAACAAGCATTTTTCATTTTATGTTAAAACAATTTCAGGTTT
ACCTTTTATTCTGCTTGTGGTGACGCGTGTATCCGCCCGCTCTTTTGGTCACCCATGTATGCTGGATGCA
CACACTGGCTTAAGATGACAACGTCTTGGGGCCTTACCACCAGTGGACTTTCTTGCTGTTTGCTTTGTTC
TGGCCATTGTTTGCGTTTATATATTTATGTTAGATGTTTTTCTTATTAACTAGAAAGAAAGAATATAAAA
GGTTGAGGAAAGAGATGTATCCCGAAGAATACACAGTCTTTTATATATGTATTTCAACAAGGAGCCGTGG
AGGGTACTAAAAAGAAAAATCGCCCGGGCATTTCGTTATCTTCCACGCTAAAAGTCAAGGAGAGATATTA
CGGCCAGGATCGCAAAGGTGCAGAGCAAGGAAATGTGAGAAATTGTGAGAACGATAATGTATGGGACAAT
GCGAAAATGTGAGAACGAGAGCAAAAATCTTTTTTGTATCTCCCCGCCGAATTTGGAAACCGCGTTCTGA
AAACTTCGCATCTTCACATAGTAAAACTGTTCCGAGCGCTTCTCCCCATAATGGTTAGTGGTAAAAACCG
AAGTTGTTTACTTTAGCAAATGCCCGCGAATACGGTGGTAAATTGCCACCCCCCCTTCCCCATTCATTGG
GTAAAGACCAATTTGATGGATAAATTGGTTGTGGAAAAGGTCTAATTCTTTTTCCTATAAATACCGAGAT
ATTTTTTCTATATGATGGTTTCCGTCGCATTATTGTACTCTATAGTACTAAAGCAACAAACAAAAACAAG
CAACAAATATAATATAGTAAAATAGATCTATGCCACCACCATCAAGAAGTAGAATAAACAAAACAAGAAC
ATTAGGAATAGTGGGTACAGCTATAGCAGTGTTGGTCACGTCCTACTATATATATCAAAAGGTGACAGGT
TCTTCTAAAGGTGAAGAATTATTCACTGGTGTTGTCCCAATTTTGGTTGAATTAGATGGTGATGTTAATG
GTCACAAATTTTCTGTCTCCGGTGAAGGTGAAGGTGATGCTACTTACGGTAAATTGACCTTAAAATTGAT
TTGTACTACTGGTAAATTGCCAGTTCCATGGCCAACCTTAGTCACTACTTTAGGTTATGGTTTGCAATGT
TTTGCTAGATACCCAGATCATATGAAACAACATGACTTTTTCAAGTCTGCCATGCCAGAAGGTTATGTTC
AAGAAAGAACTATTTTTTTCAAAGATGACGGTAACTACAAGACCAGAGCTGAAGTCAAGTTTGAAGGTGA
TACCTTAGTTAATAGAATCGAATTAAAAGGTATTGATTTTAAAGAAGGTGGTAACATTTTAGGTCACAAA
TTGGAATACAACTATAACTCTCACAATGTTTACATCACTGCTGACAAACAAAAGAATGGTATCAAAGCTA
ACTTCAAAATTAGACACAACATTGAAGATGGTGGTGTTCAATTAGCTGACCATTATCAACAAAATACTCC
AATTGGTGATGGTCCAGTCTTGTTACCAGACAACCATTACTTATCCTATCAATCTGCCTTATCCAAAGAT
CCAAACGAAAAGAGAGATCACATGGTCTTGTTAGAATTTGTTACTGCTGCTGGTATTACCCATGGTATGG
ATGAATTGTACAAAGGATCCAGTGGAAGTTCAGGCTCCGGTTCTGGGCCTCCCCCAGCTCTTCCGCCAAA
AAGACGAAGGTCTGGCAGTTCCGGATCAGGTTCAGGGCCACCTCCAGCATTACCTCCAAAGAGGAGGAGA
TCCGGCTCATCTGGTTCAGGATCCGGCCCTCCGCCTGCCTTGCCACCAAAACGTAGACGTAGCGGATCAT
CCGGATCTGGGAGTGGTCCTCCACCTGCACTACCACCTAAGAGGCGTAGGTCAGGTAGTTCCGGGTCAGG
ATCAGGACCACCGCCTGCTTTGCCTCCAAAACGTAGGCGTTAATGGCAGTGCTTTTAACTAAGAATTATT
AGTCTTTTCTGCTTATTTTTTCATCATAGTTTAGAACACTTTATATTAACGAATAGTTTATGAATCTATT
TAGGTTTAAAAATTGATACAGTTTTATAAGTTACTTTTTCAAAGACTCGTGCTGTCTATTGCATAATGCA
CTGGAAGGGGAAAAAAAAGGTGCACACGCGTGGCTTTTTCTTGAATTTGCAGTTTGAAAAATGCTGAGCA
GTTACAGAGATGTTACGAACCACTAGTGCACTGCAGTACATCGAGGAGAACTTCTAGTATATCTACATAC
CTAATATTATTGCCTTATTAAAAATGGAATCCCAACAATTACATCAAAATCCACATTCTCTTCAAAATCA
ATTGTCCTGTACTTCCTTGTTCATGTGTGTTCAAAAACGTTATATTTATAGGATAATTATACTCTATTTC
TCAACAAGTAATTGGTTGTTTGGCCGAGCGGTCTAAGGCGCCTGATTCAAGAAATATCTTGACCGCAGTT
AACTGTGGGAATACTCAGGTATCGTAAGATGCAAGAGTTCGAATCTCTTAGCAACCATTATTTTTTTCCT
CAACATAACGAGAACACACAGGGGCGCTATCGCACAGAATCAAATTCGATGACTGGAAATTTTTTGTTAA
TTTCAGAGGTCGCCTGACGCATATACCTTTTTCAACTGAAAAATTGGGAGAAAAAGGAAAGGTGAGAGCG
CCGGAACCGGCTTTTCATATAGAATAGAGAAGCGTTCATGACTAAATGCTTGCATCACAATACTTGAAGT
TGACAATATTATTTAAGGACCTATTGTTTTTTCCAATAGGTGGTTAGCAATCGTCTTACTTTCTAACTTT
TCTTACCTTTTACATTTCAGCAATATATATATATATATTTCAAGGATATACCATTCTAATGTCTGCCCCT
AAGAAGATCGTCGTTTTGCCAGGTGACCACGTTGGTCAAGAAATCACAGCCGAAGCCATTAAGGTTCTTA
AAGCTATTTCTGATGTTCGTTCCAATGTCAAGTTCGATTTCGAAAATCATTTAATTGGTGGTGCTGCTAT
CGATGCTACAGGTGTTCCACTTCCAGATGAGGCGCTGGAAGCCTCCAAGAAGGCTGATGCCGTTTTGTTA
GGTGCTGTGGGTGGTCCTAAATGGGGAACCGGTAGTGTTAGACCTGAACAAGGTTTACTAAAAATCCGTA
AAGAACTTCAATTGTACGCCAACTTAAGACCATGTAACTTTGCATCCGACTCTCTTTTAGACTTATCTCC
AATCAAGCCACAATTTGCTAAAGGTACTGACTTCGTTGTTGTCAGAGAATTAGTGGGAGGTATTTACTTT
GGTAAGAGAAAGGAAGACGATGGTGATGGTGTCGCTTGGGATAGTGAACAATACACCGTTCCAGAAGTGC
AAAGAATCACAAGAATGGCCGCTTTCATGGCCCTACAACATGAGCCACCATTGCCTATTTGGTCCTTGGA
TAAAGCTAATGTTTTGGCCTCTTCAAGATTATGGAGAAAAACTGTGGAGGAAACCATCAAGAACGAATTT
CCTACATTGAAGGTTCAACATCAATTGATTGATTCTGCCGCCATGATCCTAGTTAAGAACCCAACCCACC
TAAATGGTATTATAATCACCAGCAACATGTTTGGTGATATCATCTCCGATGAAGCCTCCGTTATCCCAGG
TTCCTTGGGTTTGTTGCCATCTGCGTCCTTGGCCTCTTTGCCAGACAAGAACACCGCATTTGGTTTGTAC
GAACCATGCCACGGTTCTGCTCCAGATTTGCCAAAGAATAAGGTCAACCCTATCGCCACTATCTTGTCTG
CTGCAATGATGTTGAAATTGTCATTGAACTTGCCTGAAGAAGGTAAGGCCATTGAAGATGCAGTTAAAAA
GGTTTTGGATGCAGGTATCAGAACTGGTGATTTAGGTGGTTCCAACAGTACCACCGAAGTCGGTGATGCT
GTCGCCGAAGAAGTTAAGAAAATCCTTGCTTAAAAAGATTCTCTTTTTTTATGATATTTGTACATAAACT
TTATAAATGAAATTCATAATAGAAACGACACGAAATTACAAAATGGAATATGTTCATAGGGTAGACGAAA
CTATATACGCAATCTACATACATTTATCAAGAAGGAGAAAAAGGAGGATGTAAAGGAATACAGGTAAGCA
AATTGATACTAATGGCTCAACGTGATAAGGAAAAAGAATTGCACTTTAACATTAATATTGACAAGGAGGA
GGGCACCACACAAAAAGTTAGGTGTAACAGAAAATCATGAAACTATGATTCCTAATTTATATATTGGAGG
ATTTTCTCTAAAAAAAAAAAAATACAACAAATAAAAAACACTCAATGACCTGACCATTTGATGGAGTTTA
AGTCAATACCTTCTTGAACCATTTCCCATAATGGTGAAAGTTCCCTCAAGAATTTTACTCTGTCAGAAAC
GGCCTTAACGACGTAGTCGAGAGTACTCGTATCGCATGTCGGTGCGACACGAAATTACAAAATGGAATAT
GTTCATAGGGTAGACGAAACTATATACGCAATCTACATACATTTATCAAGAAGGAGAAAAAGGAGGATGT
AAAGGAATACAGGTAAGCAAATTGATACTAATGGCTCAACGTGATAAGGAAAAAGAATTGCACTTTAACA
TTAATATTGACAAGGAGGAGGGCACCACACAAAAAGTTAGGTGTAACAGAAAATCATGAAACTATGATTC
CTAATTTATATATTGGAGGATTTTCTCTAAAAAAAAAAAAATACAACAAATAAAAAACACTCAATGACCT
GACCATTTGATGGAGTTTAAGTCAATACCTTCTTGAACCATTTCCCATAATGGTGAAAGTTCCCTCAAGA
ATTTTACTCTGTCAGAAACGGCCTTAACGACGTAGTCGACCTCCTCTTCAGTACTAAATCTACCAATACC
AAATCTGATGGAAGAATGGGCTAATGCATCATCCTTACCCAGCGCCGAGCGGCCGCGTGTTACAACCAAT
TAACCAATTCTGATTAGAAAAACTCATCGAGCATCAAATGAAACTGCAATTTATTCATATCAGGATTATC
AATACCATATTTTTGAAAAAGCCGTTTCTGTAATGAAGGAGAAAACTCACCGAGGCAGTTCCATAGGATG
GCAAGATCCTGGTATCGGTCTGCGATTCCGACTCGTCCAACATCAATACAACCTATTAATTTCCCCTCGT
CAAAAATAAGGTTATCAAGTGAGAAATCACCATGAGTGACGACTGAATCCGGTGAGAATGGCAAAAGCTT
ATGCATTTCTTTCCAGACTTGTTCAACAGGCCAGCCATTACGCTCGTCATCAAAATCACTCGCATCAACC
AAACCGTTATTCATTCGTGATTGCGCCTGAGCGAGGCGAAATACGCGATCGCTGTTAAAAGGACAATTAC
AAACAGGAATCGAATGCAACCGGCGCAGGAACACTGCCAGCGCATCAACAATATTTTCACCTGAATCAGG
ATATTCTTCTAATACCTGGAATGCTGTTTTCCCGGGGATCGCAGTGGTGAGTAACCATGCATCATCAGGA
GTACGGATAAAATGCTTGATGGTCGGAAGAGGCATAAATTCCGTCAGCCAGTTTAGTCTGACCATCTCAT
CTGTAACATCATTGGCAACGCTACCTTTGCCATGTTTCAGAAACAACTCTGGCGCATCGGGCTTCCCATA
CAATCGATAGATTGTCGCACCTGATTGCCCGACATTATCGCGAGCCCATTTATACCCATATAAATCAGCA
TCCATGTTGGAATTTAATCGCGGCCTGGAGCAAGACGTTTCCCGTTGAATATGGCTCATAACACCCCTTG
TATTACTGTTTATGTAAGCAGACAGTTTTATTGTTCATGATGATATATTTTTATCTTGTGCAATGTAACA
TCAGAGATTTTGAGACACAACGTGGCTTTGTTGAATAAATCGAACTTTTGCTGAGTTGAAGGATCAGTCA
TGACCAAAATCCCTTAACGTGAGTTTTCGTTCCACTGAGCGTCAGACCCCGTAGAAAAGATCAAAGGATC
TTCTTGAGATCCTTTTTTTCTGCGCGTAATCTGCTGCTTGCAAACAAAAAAACCACCGCTACCAGCGGTG
GTTTGTTTGCCGGATCAAGAGCTACCAACTCTTTTTCCGAAGGTAACTGGCTTCAGCAGAGCGCAGATAC
CAAATACTGTTCTTCTAGTGTAGCCGTAGTTAGGCCACCACTTCAAGAACTCTGTAGCACCGCCTACATA
CCTCGCTCTGCTAATCCTGTTACCAGTGGCTGCTGCCAGTGGCGATAAGTCGTGTCTTACCGGGTTGGAC
TCAAGACGATAGTTACCGGATAAGGCGCAGCGGTCGGGCTGAACGGGGGGTTCGTGCACACAGCCCAGCT
TGGAGCGAACGACCTACACCGAACTGAGATACCTACAGCGTGAGCTATGAGAAAGCGCCACGCTTCCCGA
AGGGAGAAAGGCGGACAGGTATCCGGTAAGCGGCAGGGTCGGAACAGGAGAGCGCACGAGGGAGCTTCCA
GGGGGAAACGCCTGGTATCTTTATAGTCCTGTCGGGTTTCGCCACCTCTGACTTGAGCGTCGATTTTTGT
GATGCTCGTCAGGGGGGCGGAGCCTATGGAAAAACGCCAGCAACGCGGCCTTTTTACGGTTCCTGGCCTT
TTGCTGGCCTTTTGCTCACATGTTCTTTCCTGCGTTATCCCCTGATTCTGTGGATAACCGTGCGGCCGCC
AATACCCAGAAGAACAGTAAAATAAAGCAAGGTACGTGAAATTAATATTTTTAAATGGTTCTAACCGATG
CCGAAGAACTGCGCAGTCCGGTTATAACGTCTGACATGTCCTTTTTTGATTTGGAATCCAACCACTCAAG
TGACTCTGTTCATTTACTTTGCGAAAAATATACCCACAAATTGCCCATCGAAAGTGAATCGCAAACCACC
TTCAGACTGGCACCGACAAAGCAAAGATTATACAGACAGAGTACTTTATACGTACCGTTAAGTCTCAAGC
AAAGGGTTTTCTTATTTACTGAACGGGTAAAGAGTATCTGGGCCGGCTTGCCAAGATGCAAACCGAATAA
GTATTTCAAAGTTGCATTTGCCTTAGCCGTCCTGACACCATTGGCTATTTGGATATTTTATATTGACTTT
CGTGTACATTGATCACATCGACTGTTCTATTGGCAAATGAACCACGGGCATTGACTATTTTTCAGGTTAC
TACTATATATTATCATCACGGGCAAGGATTGTACCCTGAATTCGCATCTAGACTGA
Features (pLannotate 1.2.2; 18 found; start..end, strand, type, name):
    158..571     -  CDS            YJC7_YEAST: Protein predicted: Swiss-Prot protein existence level 4. From Saccharomyces cerevisiae (strain ATCC 204508 / S288c) (Baker's yeast).
    732..1172    +  CDS            GAL4 DNA binding domain: DNA binding domain of the GAL4 transcriptional activator; Saccharomyces cerevisiae GAL4 (truncated)
   1218..2153    +  CDS            ERT2: mutated ligand-binding domain of the human estrogen receptor (Feil et al., 1997)
   2190..3098    +  CDS            MSN2 (fragment): MSN2_YEAST - Experimental evidence at protein level: Swiss-Prot protein existence level 1. Positive transcriptional factor that acts as a component of the stress responsive system. Recognizes and binds to the stress response element (STRE) which is involved in the response to various forms of stress (heat, oxidative, osmotic, etc.). Involved in the regulation of the CTT1, DDR2, HSP12 genes. May be regulated via WHI2- PSR1 complex phosphatase activity. From Saccharomyces cerevisiae (strain ATCC 204508 / S288c) (Baker's yeast).
   3120..3344    +  terminator     PGK1 terminator (fragment): S. cerevisae PGK1; transcription terminator for 3-phosphoglycerate kinase gene
   3458..3899    +  promoter       GAL1 promoter: S. cerevisiae GAL1; inducible promoter, regulated by Gal4
   3917..4540    +  CDS            sfCherry3C (fragment): sfCherry3C is a basic (constitutively fluorescent) fluorescent protein published in 2019, derived from Discosoma sp.. It is reported to be a monomer.
   4851..4907    -  CDS            ch3-I (fragment): H31_CHLRE - Experimental evidence at protein level: Swiss-Prot protein existence level 1. Core component of nucleosome. Nucleosomes wrap and compact DNA into chromatin, limiting DNA accessibility to the cellular machineries which require DNA as a template. Histones thereby play a central role in transcription regulation, DNA repair, DNA replication and chromosomal stability. DNA accessibility is regulated via a complex set of post-translational modifications of histones, also called histone code, and nucleosome remodeling. From Chlamydomonas reinhardtii (Chlamydomonas smithii).
   5560..5679    +  CDS            PEX22 (fragment): PEX22_YEAST - Experimental evidence at protein level: Swiss-Prot protein existence level 1. Involved in peroxisome biogenesis. From Saccharomyces cerevisiae (strain ATCC 204508 / S288c) (Baker's yeast).
   5674..6384    +  CDS            Venus: Venus is a basic (constitutively fluorescent) yellow fluorescent protein published in 2002, derived from Aequorea victoria. It is reported to be a rapidly-maturing weak dimer with moderate acid sensitivity.
   6994..7071    +  CDS            YO192_YEAST (fragment): Experimental evidence at protein level: Swiss-Prot protein existence level 1. From Saccharomyces cerevisiae (strain ATCC 204508 / S288c) (Baker's yeast).
   7211..7618    +  promoter       LEU2 promoter: S. cerevisiae LEU2
   7619..8710    +  CDS            LEU2: LEU3_YEAST - Experimental evidence at protein level: Swiss-Prot protein existence level 1. Catalyzes the oxidation of 3-carboxy-2-hydroxy-4- methylpentanoate (3-isopropylmalate) to 3-carboxy-4-methyl-2- oxopentanoate. The product decarboxylates to 4-methyl-2 oxopentanoate. From Saccharomyces cerevisiae (strain ATCC 204508 / S288c) (Baker's yeast).
   9075..9188    -  CDS            NFS1 (fragment): NFS1_YEAST - Also known as SPL1 From Saccharomyces cerevisiae (strain ATCC 204508 / S288c) (Baker's yeast).
   9514..9705    -  CDS            NFS1 (fragment): NFS1_YEAST - Also known as SPL1 From Saccharomyces cerevisiae (strain ATCC 204508 / S288c) (Baker's yeast).
   9744..10559   -  CDS            KanR: aminoglycoside phosphotransferase; aph(3')-Ia; confers resistance to kanamycin in bacteria or G418 (Geneticin®) in eukaryotes
  10784..11372   +  rep_origin     ori: high-copy-number ColE1/pMB1/pBR322/pUC origin of replication
  11535..11909   +  CDS            YC021_YEAST: Protein predicted: Swiss-Prot protein existence level 4. From Saccharomyces cerevisiae (strain ATCC 204508 / S288c) (Baker's yeast).
