[The description below was written by a language model from this plasmid's Addgene catalogue record and pLannotate feature annotations shown in this document.]
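Description:
pKS1141 is a yeast expression plasmid built by Golden Gate assembly on the in-house TMP137 backbone. It is propagated in E. coli through a high-copy ColE1/pUC-type origin with kanamycin resistance, and selected in Saccharomyces cerevisiae through a LEU2 cassette driven by its own promoter. The feature table shows no yeast replication origin (neither 2μ nor CEN/ARS). It does show fragments of yeast genomic sequence next to the LEU2 region (NFS1 and a neighbouring predicted ORF), which may be homology for chromosomal integration, although the record does not state this.

The 12 kb construct carries three expression units. The first encodes GEM, a synthetic transcription factor that fuses the Gal4 DNA-binding domain to an estrogen receptor ligand-binding domain and an Msn2 activation region, followed by a PGK1 terminator. A factor of this type activates GAL promoters in response to estrogen-receptor ligand rather than galactose. The second unit places sfCherry3C(1-10), the large fragment of a split red fluorescent protein, under the GAL1 promoter with an enhanced PTS1 signal at its C-terminus to direct import into the peroxisomal lumen. The third encodes the N-terminal 36 residues of Pex22, a peroxisomal membrane anchor, fused to Venus and five tandem high-affinity SH3-binding peptides. The promoters for the GEM and Pex22 units are not annotated.

According to the deposit record, the Pex22 fusion acts as a peroxisomal "chauffeur". This suggests a system in which cargo bearing SH3 domains is recruited to peroxisomes. The split sfCherry3C fragment would then presumably report luminal delivery by complementing a partner carrying the small fragment, which is not on this plasmid.
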