Addgene plasmid #239502: pKS1141
Purpose: Express GAL-inducible peroxisomal sfCherry3C large fragment and Pex22 peroxisomal chauffeur with 5 high affinity SH3 peptides
Depositing lab: John Dueber. Depositing organization: University of California, Berkeley.
Backbone
  Vector backbone: TMP137
  Backbone manufacturer: Internal
  Vector type: Yeast Expression
  Selectable markers: LEU2
Growth in bacteria
  Bacterial resistance: Kanamycin, 50 μg/mL
  Growth temperature: 37°C
  Growth strain: DH5alpha
  Copy number: High Copy
Gene/Insert
  Gene/Insert name: sfCherry3C(1-10)-ePTS1
  Species: Synthetic
  Cloning method: Golden Gate
Terms and licenses: Academic/Nonprofit Terms; Industry Terms: Not Available to Industry
Depositor comments: Additional inserts: 1) GEM; 2) ScPex22(1-36)-Venus-5xSH3pep
How to cite: pKS1141 was a gift from John Dueber (Addgene plasmid # 239502 ; http://n2t.net/addgene:239502 ; RRID:Addgene_239502)
